>Addgene plasmid #27835 | pUT1489-HQ858753 | depositor full sequence | sequence record 13109 | Author sequence
CAAATAATGATTTTATTTTGACTGATAGTGACCTGTTCGTTGCAACAAATTGATGAGCAATGCTTTTTTA
TAATGCCAACTTTGTACAAAAAAGCAGGCTCCGCGGCCGCCTTGTTTAACTTTAAGAAGGAGCCCTTCAC
CATGGGCAGTGCTTGCCAAGCTGGCACAGACGGGCCTTCCCGCAAGGATGTGTTAGGGATAGGGAATGCC
GCCTTAGAGAATGGCCACCATCAGGCTGAAGCTGACGCAGATGAATGGAGGGAAAAGGAAGAGGACTTGG
CCAACAACGGGCACAGTGCGCCACCGCCAGGCATGCAGCAGGTGGATGAGCATAAGGAGGAACAAAGACA
AAGCATTCACTGGGAGAGGTTCCTACCTGTGAAGACACTGAGAGTCTTGCTGGTGGAGAATGATGACTCT
ACTCGTCAGGTGGTCAGTGCCCTGCTCCGTAAGTGCTGCTATGAAGTTATTCCTGCTGAAAATGGTTTGC
ATGCATGGCGATATCTTGAAGATCTGCAGAACAACATCGACCTTGTATTGACTGAGGTTTTCATGCCTTG
TCTATCTGGTATCGGTCTGCTTAGCAAAATCACAAGTCACAAAATTTGCAAAGACATTCCTGTGATTATG
ATGTCTACGAATGATTCTATGAGTATGGTGTTTAAGTGTTTGTCGAAGGGAGCAGTTGATTTCTTGGTAA
AACCACTACGTAAGAATGAGCTTAAGAACCTTTGGCAGCATGTTTGGAGGCGATGCCACAGTTCCAGTGG
AAGTGAAAGTGGCATCCAGACACAGAAGTGTGCCAAACTAAATACTGGCGACGAGTATGAGAACGGCAGT
GACAGCAATCATGATGATGAAGAAAATGATGACGGCGACGATGACGACTTCAGTGTTGGACTCAATGCTA
GGGATGGAAGTGACAATGGCAGTGGTACTCAAAGCTCATGGACAAAGCGTGCTGTGGAGATTGACAGCCC
ACAACCTATATCTCCCGATCAACTAGTTGATCCACCTGATAGTACATGTGCACAAGTAATTCACCCTAGA
TCAGAGATATGCAGTAACAAGTGGTTACCGACAGCAAACAAAAGGAATGTCAAGAAACAGAAGGAGAATA
AAGATGAATCTATGGGAAGATACTTAGGAATAGGTGCTCCTAGGAACTCAAGTGCAGAATATCAATCATC
TCTCAATGATGTATCTGTTAATCCAATAGAAAAAGGACATGAGAATCACATGTCCAAATGCAAATCTAAA
AAGGAAACAATGGCAGAAGATGATTGTACAAACATGCCTAGTGCAACAAATGCTGAAACTGCTGATTTGA
TTAGCTCAATAGCCAGAAACACAGAAGGCCAACAAGCAGTACAAGCCGTTGACGCACCAGATGGCCCTTC
CAAAATGGCTAATGGAAATGATAAGAATCATGATTCTCATATCGAAGTGACACCCCATGAGTTGGGTTTG
AAGAGATCGAGAACAAATGGAGCTACAGCGGAAATCCATGATGAGCGAAATATTCTGAAAAGATCAGATC
AGTCAGCCTTCACCAGGTACCATACATCTGTGGCTTCCAATCAAGGTGGAGCAAGATATGGGGAAAGCTC
TTCACCACAAGATAACAGTTCTGAGGCCATGAAAACGGACTCTACATGCAAGATGAAGTCAAATTCAGAT
GCTGCTCCAATAAAGCAGGGCTCCAATGGCAGTAGCAATAACGATGTGGGATCCAGTACAAAGAATGTTG
CTGCAAGGCCTTCGGGTGACAGGGAGAGAGTAGCGTCACCATTAGCCATCAAATCTACCCAGCATGCCTC
AGCATTTCATACTATACAGAATCAAACGTCACCAGCTAATCTGATTGGGGAAGACAAAGCTGATGAAGGA
ATTTCCAATACAGTGAAAATGAGCCACCCAACAGAGGTTCCACAAGGCTGCGTCCAGCATCATCATCATG
TGCATTATTACCTCCATGTTATGACACAGAAACAGCCATCAACAGACCGTGGATCATCAGATGTTCACTG
TGGTTCGTCAAATGTGTTTGATCCTCCTGTTGAAGGACATGCTGCAAACTACAGTGTGAATGGGGGTGTC
TCAGTTGGTCATAATGGGTGCAATGGGCAGAATGGAAGTAGCGCTGTCCCCAATATTGCAAGACCAAACA
TAGAGAGTATTAATGGTACCATGAGCCAAAATATTGCCGGAGGTGGCATTGTAAGTGGGAGTGGGAGTGG
CAATGACATGTATCAGAATCGGTTCCTGCAACGAGAAGCTGCATTGAACAAATTCAGACTGAAGCGGAAA
GATCGGAACTTTGGTAAAAAGGTTCGCTACCAAAGCAGGAAGAGGCTTGCTGAGCAGCGGCCACGGGTCC
GAGGACAGTTTGTGCGACAATCTGAGCAAGAAGATCAAACAGCGCAAGGTTCAGAAAGAAAGGGTGGGCG
CGCCGACCCAGCTTTCTTGTACAAAGTTGGCATTATAAGAAAGCATTGCTTATCAATTTGTTGCAACGAA
CAGGTCACTATCAGTCAAAATAAAATCATTATTTGCCATCCAGCTGATATCCCCTATAGTGAGTCGTATT
ACATGGTCATAGCTGTTTCCTGGCAGCTCTGGCCCGTGTCTCAAAATCTCTGATGTTACATTGCACAAGA
TAAAAATATATCATCATGAACAATAAAACTGTCTGCTTACATAAACAGTAATACAAGGGGTGTTATGAGC
CATATTCAACGGGAAACGTCGAGGCCGCGATTAAATTCCAACATGGATGCTGATTTATATGGGTATAAAT
GGGCTCGCGATAATGTCGGGCAATCAGGTGCGACAATCTATCGCTTGTATGGGAAGCCCGATGCGCCAGA
GTTGTTTCTGAAACATGGCAAAGGTAGCGTTGCCAATGATGTTACAGATGAGATGGTCAGACTAAACTGG
CTGACGGAATTTATGCCTCTTCCGACCATCAAGCATTTTATCCGTACTCCTGATGATGCATGGTTACTCA
CCACTGCGATCCCCGGAAAAACAGCATTCCAGGTATTAGAAGAATATCCTGATTCAGGTGAAAATATTGT
TGATGCGCTGGCAGTGTTCCTGCGCCGGTTGCATTCGATTCCTGTTTGTAATTGTCCTTTTAACAGCGAT
CGCGTATTTCGTCTCGCTCAGGCGCAATCACGAATGAATAACGGTTTGGTTGATGCGAGTGATTTTGATG
ACGAGCGTAATGGCTGGCCTGTTGAACAAGTCTGGAAAGAAATGCATAAACTTTTGCCATTCTCACCGGA
TTCAGTCGTCACTCATGGTGATTTCTCACTTGATAACCTTATTTTTGACGAGGGGAAATTAATAGGTTGT
ATTGATGTTGGACGAGTCGGAATCGCAGACCGATACCAGGATCTTGCCATCCTATGGAACTGCCTCGGTG
AGTTTTCTCCTTCATTACAGAAACGGCTTTTTCAAAAATATGGTATTGATAATCCTGATATGAATAAATT
GCAGTTTCATTTGATGCTCGATGAGTTTTTCTAATCAGAATTGGTTAATTGGTTGTAACACTGGCAGAGC
ATTACGCTGACTTGACGGGACGGCGCAAGCTCATGACCAAAATCCCTTAACGTGAGTTACGCGTCGTTCC
ACTGAGCGTCAGACCCCGTAGAAAAGATCAAAGGATCTTCTTGAGATCCTTTTTTTCTGCGCGTAATCTG
CTGCTTGCAAACAAAAAAACCACCGCTACCAGCGGTGGTTTGTTTGCCGGATCAAGAGCTACCAACTCTT
TTTCCGAAGGTAACTGGCTTCAGCAGAGCGCAGATACCAAATACTGTCCTTCTAGTGTAGCCGTAGTTAG
GCCACCACTTCAAGAACTCTGTAGCACCGCCTACATACCTCGCTCTGCTAATCCTGTTACCAGTGGCTGC
TGCCAGTGGCGATAAGTCGTGTCTTACCGGGTTGGACTCAAGACGATAGTTACCGGATAAGGCGCAGCGG
TCGGGCTGAACGGGGGGTTCGTGCACACAGCCCAGCTTGGAGCGAACGACCTACACCGAACTGAGATACC
TACAGCGTGAGCATTGAGAAAGCGCCACGCTTCCCGAAGGGAGAAAGGCGGACAGGTATCCGGTAAGCGG
CAGGGTCGGAACAGGAGAGCGCACGAGGGAGCTTCCAGGGGGAAACGCCTGGTATCTTTATAGTCCTGTC
GGGTTTCGCCACCTCTGACTTGAGCGTCGATTTTTGTGATGCTCGTCAGGGGGGCGGAGCCTATGGAAAA
ACGCCAGCAACGCGGCCTTTTTACGGTTCCTGGCCTTTTGCTGGCCTTTTGCTCACATGTTCTTTCCTGC
GTTATCCCCTGATTCTGTGGATAACCGTATTACCGCCTTTGAGTGAGCTGATACCGCTCGCCGCAGCCGA
ACGACCGAGCGCAGCGAGTCAGTGAGCGAGGAAGCGGAAGAGCGCCCAATACGCAAACCGCCTCTCCCCG
CGCGTTGGCCGATTCATTAATGCAGCTGGCACGACAGGTTTCCCGACTGGAAAGCGGGCAGTGAGCGCAA
CGCAATTAATACGCGTACCGCTAGCCAGGAAGAGTTTGTAGAAACGCAAAAAGGCCATCCGTCAGGATGG
CCTTCTGCTTAGTTTGATGCCTGGCAGTTTATGGCGGGCGTCCTGCCCGCCACCCTCCGGGCCGTTGCTT
CACAACGTTCAAATCCGCTCCCGGCGGATTTGTCCTACTCAGGAGAGCGTTCACCGACAAACAACAGATA
AAACGAAAGGCCCAGTCTTCCGACTGAGCCTTTCGTTTTATTTGATGCCTGGCAGTTCCCTACTCTCGCG
TTAACGCTAGCATGGATGTTTTCCCAGTCACGACGTTGTAAAACGACGGCCAGTCTTAAGCTCGGGCCC
Features (pLannotate 1.2.2; 11 found; start..end, strand, type, name):
      1..100     +  protein_bind   attL1: mutant version of attL; recombination site for the Gateway® LR reaction LR Clonase™
    112..132     +  RBS            RBS: efficient ribosome binding site from bacteriophage T7 gene 10 (Olins and Rangwala, 1989)
    361..2418    +  CDS            PRR37 (fragment): PRR37_ORYSJ - Also known as DTH7 From Oryza sativa subsp. japonica (Rice).
   2456..2555    -  protein_bind   attL2: mutant version of attL; recombination site for the Gateway® LR reaction LR Clonase™
   2573..2591    -  promoter       T7 promoter: promoter for bacteriophage T7 RNA polymerase
   2725..3534    +  CDS            KanR: aminoglycoside phosphotransferase; aph(3')-Ia; confers resistance to kanamycin in bacteria or G418 (Geneticin®) in eukaryotes
   3681..4269    +  rep_origin     ori: high-copy-number ColE1/pMB1/pBR322/pUC origin of replication
   4452..4544    +  CDS            lacI (fragment): lac repressor; lacI; The lac repressor binds to the lac operator to inhibit transcription in E. coli. This inhibition can be relieved by adding lactose or isopropyl-β-D-thiogalactopyranoside (IPTG).
   4599..4626    -  terminator     rrnB T2 terminator: transcription terminator T2 from the E. coli rrnB gene
   4758..4801    +  terminator     rrnB T1 terminator: Escherichia coli rrnB; transcription terminator T1 from the E. coli rrnB gene
   4848..4884    -  CDS            lacZα (fragment): LacZα fragment of β-galactosidase; lacZ fragment
