[The description below was written by a language model from this plasmid's Addgene catalogue record and pLannotate feature annotations shown in this document.]
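Description:
pUT1489-HQ858753 is a Gateway entry clone built on the Invitrogen pENTR/SD backbone, carrying a maize (Zea mays) transcription factor open reading frame as part of a maize transcription factor ORF collection intended for functional genomics. It is propagated in E. coli under kanamycin selection, conferred by the aph(3')-Ia KanR gene. Replication relies on a ColE1/pUC-type origin; the feature annotation calls this high-copy, whereas the catalogue entry lists the plasmid as low copy, and the record does not resolve the difference. rrnB T1 and T2 terminators sit upstream of the cloning region, where they shield the insert from read-through transcription. The short lacI and lacZα matches are backbone remnants rather than functional genes.

The insert, about 2.3 kb, is described as a pseudo-ARR-B (pseudo-response regulator type) transcription factor coding sequence. It was PCR-amplified from a full-length maize cDNA clone with its native stop codon retained, so C-terminal fusions will not be produced after transfer. The automated annotation identifies most of the ORF through similarity to rice PRR37, which is consistent with a pseudo-response regulator identity but reflects homology rather than the actual source species. The ORF lies between attL1 and attL2 sites, allowing LR Clonase-mediated recombination into any attR-containing destination vector for expression in plants, yeast, bacteria or other systems. A T7 gene 10 ribosome binding site, the "SD" feature of this backbone, sits just downstream of attL1 and ahead of the ORF, supporting translation in bacteria once the cassette is moved into a suitable prokaryotic vector. The entry clone has no promoter driving sense expression of the insert; the T7 promoter beyond attL2 is oriented toward it on the opposite strand. M13 forward and reverse primer sites are listed for verifying the insert by sequencing.
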