Addgene plasmid #27835: pUT1489-HQ858753
Depositing lab: John Gray & Erich Grotewold. Depositing organization: University of Toledo. Publication: The Maize TFome--development of a transcription factor open reading frame collection for functional genomics. Burdo B, Gray J, Goetting-Minesky MP, Wittler B, Hunt M, Li T, Velliquette D, Thomas J, Gentzel I, dos Santos Brito M, Mejia-Guerra MK, Connolly LN, Qaisi D, Li W, Casas MI, Doseff AI, Grotewold E. Plant J. 2014 Oct;80(2):356-66. doi: 10.1111/tpj.12623. Epub 2014 Aug 26. PubMed 25053252.
Backbone
  Vector backbone: pENTR/SD
  Backbone manufacturer: Invitrogen
  Backbone size w/o insert (bp): 2601
  Vector type: Entry vector
Growth in bacteria
  Bacterial resistance: Kanamycin, 50 μg/mL
  Growth temperature: 37°C
  Growth strain: DH5alpha
  Growth instructions: E. coli TOP10
  Copy number: Low Copy
Gene/Insert
  Gene/Insert name: PseuodARR-B transcription factor from DV515091
  Species: Zea mays
  Insert size (bp): 2299
  GenBank ID: HQ858753
  Cloning method: Restriction Enzyme
  Sequencing primers: 5′ M13 For; 3′ M13 Rev
Terms and licenses: Academic/Nonprofit Terms; Industry Terms: Not Available to Industry
Depositor comments: This CDS was amplified using PCR from a full length cDNA template from the Maize Full-length cDNA Project (www.maizecdna.org) and the PCR product included the stop codon. The PCR product was cloned into a Gateway pENTR/SD vector. Further information on this gene may be obtained at www.grassius.org using the GenBank number. (The second half of the plasmid name is the GenBank Number for the sequence of the insert)
How to cite: pUT1489-HQ858753 was a gift from John Gray & Erich Grotewold (Addgene plasmid # 27835 ; http://n2t.net/addgene:27835 ; RRID:Addgene_27835)
