>Addgene plasmid #27835 | pUT1489-HQ858753 | addgene partial sequence | sequence record 34125 | 27835 with M13pUC-fwd
ATAATGATTTTATTTTGACTGATAGTGACCTGTTCGTTGCAACAAATTGATGAGCAATGCTTTTTTATAA
TGCCAACTTTGTACAAAAAAGCAGGCTCCGCGGCCGCCTTGTTTAACTTTAAGAAGGAGCCCTTCACCAT
GGGCAGTGCTTGCCAAGCTGGCACAGACGGGCCTTCCCGCAAGGATGTGTTAGGGATAGGGAATGCCGCC
TTAGAGAATGGCCACCATCAGGCTGAAGCTGACGCAGATGAATGGAGGGAAAAGGAAGAGGACTTGGCCA
ACAACGGGCACAGTGCGCCACCGCCAGGCATGCAGCAGGTGGATGAGCATAAGGAGGAACAAAGACAAAG
CATTCACTGGGAGAGGTTCCTACCTGTGAAGACACTGAGAGTCTTGCTGGTGGAGAATGATGACTCTACT
CGTCAGGTGGTCAGTGCCCTGCTCCGTAAGTGCTGCTATGAAGTTATTCCTGCTGAAAATGGTTTGCATG
CATGGCGATATCTTGAAGATCTGCAGAACAACATCGACCTTGTATTGACTGAGGTTTTCATGCCTTGTCT
ATCTGGTATCGGTCTGCTTAGCAAAATCACAAGTCACAAAATTTGCAAAGACATTCCTGTGATTATGATG
TCTACGAATGATTCTATGAGTATGGTGTTTAAGTGTTTGTCGAAGGGAGCAGTTGATTTCTTGGTAAAAC
CACTACGTAAGAATGAGCTTAAGAACCTTTGGCAGCATGTTTGGAGGCGATGCCACAGTTCCAGTGGAAG
TGAAAGTGGCATCCAGACACAGAAGTGTGCCAAACTAAATACTGGCGACGAGTATGAGAACGGCAGTGAC
AGCAATCATGATGATGAAGAAAATGATGACGGCGAC
